>Addgene plasmid #107289 | PoliIFN-γ | addgene full sequence | sequence record 205175 | Addgene NGS Result
CCCACGCCGAAACAAGCGCTCATGAGCCCGAAGTGGCGAGCCCGATCTTCCCCATCGGTGATGTCGGCGA
TATAGGCGCCAGCAACCGCACCTGTGGCGCCGGTGATGCCGGCCACGATGCGTCCGGCGTAGAGGATCGA
GATCTCGATCCCGCGAAATTAATACGACTCACTATAGGGGAATTGTGAGCGGATAACAATTCCCCTCTAG
AAATAATTTTGTTTAACTTTAAGAAGGAGATATACATATGTCACACATCCCTGCAAGGATGAACAAAACC
ATCCAGAACCTCCTGCAGCACTATAATATTTCAAACAAAGACAGATTCAACGGGAAGCCCGTCTTCCCCA
AGGAGCCGCTGTCCGGCAGGATGGAGACAAAGATGCTGTTCATGGGCGGCGTTTTGGAGACGTATGAAAA
GCTGATAGGCCAGATGTTGGAGCAGCTGCCGAACACGACTCCCCCCACAGCCGGGAGCAGAGAGGGCCTC
AACTCCGCTGCCCCGGAGGTCAGCGTCAGGACGGACCTGAACTACATTCTGAAGAAAGTCCAGGAGCTGA
GGACAAATCGCTTCAAGGAGCAGAGCAAACTGCTGCAGGGGCTGCACGACCTCGGAGACATCAAGATGAA
TAACTTCATCATCCAGAGCAAAGCACTGTGGGAGCTGCAGTGGATGTACGAGGAGGCGAGTTCTCTGTCA
AACAACACCAAGATGCAGAGGAGGCGGCGGCGGCGGCGGAGACAAGCTCGGAAGGTCAAAACTCCTACGA
GAGCCTGACTCGAGCACCACCACCACCACCACTGAGATCCGGCTGCTAACAAAGCCCGAAAGGAAGCTGA
GTTGGCTGCTGCCACCGCTGAGCAATAACTAGCATAACCCCTTGGGGCCTCTAAACGGGTCTTGAGGGGT
TTTTTGCTGAAAGGAGGAACTATATCCGGATTGGCGAATGGG
[124 nt withheld, positions 953-1076]
C
[91 nt withheld, positions 1078-1168]
A
[49 nt withheld, positions 1170-1218]
CCTTTGACGTTGGAGTCCACGTTCTTT
[37 nt withheld, positions 1246-1282]
ACCCTATCTCGGTCTATTCTTTTGATTTATAAGGGATTTTGCCGATTTCGGCCTATTGGTTAAAAAATGA
GCTGATTTAACAAAAATTTAACGCGAATTTTAACAAAATATTAACGCTTACAATTTAGGTGGCACTTTTC
GGGGAAATGTGCGCGGAACCCCTATTTGTTTATTTTTCTAAATACATTCAAATATGTATCCGCTCATGAA
TTAATTCTTAGAAAAACTCATCGAGCATCAAATGAAACTGCAATTTATTCATATCAGGATTATCAATACC
ATATTTTTGAAAAAGCCGTTTCTGTAATGAAGGAGAAAACTCACCGAGGCAGTTCCATAGGATGGCAAGA
TCCTGGTATCGGTCTGCGATTCCGACTCGTCCAACATCAATACAACCTATTAATTTCCCCTCGTCAAAAA
TAAGGTTATCAAGTGAGAAATCACCATGAGTGACGACTGAATCCGGTGAGAATGGCAAAAGTTTATGCAT
TTCTTTCCAGACTTGTTCAACAGGCCAGCCATTACGCTCGTCATCAAAATCACTCGCATCAACCAAACCG
TTATTCATTCGTGATTGCGCCTGAGCGAGACGAAATACGCGATCGCTGTTAAAAGGACAATTACAAACAG
GAATCGAATGCAACCGGCGCAGGAACACTGCCAGCGCATCAACAATATTTTCACCTGAATCAGGATATTC
TTCTAATACCTGGAATGCTGTTTTCCCGGGGATCGCAGTGGTGAGTAACCATGCATCATCAGGAGTACGG
ATAAAATGCTTGATGGTCGGAAGAGGCATAAATTCCGTCAGCCAGTTTAGTCTGACCATCTCATCTGTAA
CATCATTGGCAACGCTACCTTTGCCATGTTTCAGAAACAACTCTGGCGCATCGGGCTTCCCATACAATCG
ATAGATTGTCGCACCTGATTGCCCGACATTATCGCGAGCCCATTTATACCCATATAAATCAGCATCCATG
TTGGAATTTAATCGCGGCCTAGAGCAAGACGTTTCCCGTTGAATATGGCTCATAACACCCCTTGTATTAC
TGTTTATGTAAGCAGACAGTTTTATTGTTCATGACCAAAATCCCTTAACGTGAGTTTTCGTTCCACTGAG
CGTCAGACCCCGTAGAAAAGATCAAAGGATCTTCTTGAGATCCTTTTTTTCTGCGCGTAATCTGCTGCTT
GCAAACAAAAAAACCACCGCTACCAGCGGTGGTTTGTTTGCCGGATCAAGAGCTACCAACTCTTTTTCCG
AAGGTAACTGGCTTCAGCAGAGCGCAGATACCAAATACTGTCCTTCTAGTGTAGCCGTAGTTAGGCCACC
ACTTCAAGAACTCTGTAGCACCGCCTACATACCTCGCTCTGCTAATCCTGTTACCAGTGGCTGCTGCCAG
TGGCGATAAGTCGTGTCTTACCGGGTTGGACTCAAGACGATAGTTACCGGATAAGGCGCAGCGGTCGGGC
TGAACGGGGGGTTCGTGCACACAGCCCAGCTTGGAGCGAACGACCTACACCGAACTGAGATACCTACAGC
GTGAGCTATGAGAAAGCGCCACGCTTCCCGAAGGGAGAAAGGCGGACAGGTATCCGGTAAGCGGCAGGGT
CGGAACAGGAGAGCGCACGAGGGAGCTTCCAGGGGGAAACGCCTGGTATCTTTATAGTCCTGTCGGGTTT
CGCCACCTCTGACTTGAGCGTCGATTTTTGTGATGCTCGTCAGGGGGGCGGAGCCTATGGAAAAACGCCA
GCAACGCGGCCTTTTTACGGTTCCTGGCCTTTTGCTGGCCTTTTGCTCACATGTTCTTTCCTGCGTTATC
CCCTGATTCTGTGGATAACCGTATTACCGCCTTTGAGTGAGCTGATACCGCTCGCCGCAGCCGAACGACC
GAGCGCAGCGAGTCAGTGAGCGAGGAAGCGGAAGAGCGCCTGATGCGGTATTTTCTCCTTACGCATCTGT
GCGGTATTTCACACCGCAATGGTGCACTCTCAGTACAATCTGCTCTGATGCCGCATAGTTAAGCCAGTAT
ACACTCCGCTATCGCTACGTGACTGGGTCATGGCTGCGCCCCGACACCCGCCAACACCCGCTGACGCGCC
CTGACGGGCTTGTCTGCTCCCGGCATCCGCTTACAGACAAGCTGTGACCGTCTCCGGGAGCTGCATGTGT
CAGAGGTTTTCACCGTCATCACCGAAACGCGCGAGGCAGCTGCGGTAAAGCTCATCAGCGTGGTCGTGAA
GCGATTCACAGATGTCTGCCTGTTCATCCGCGTCCAGCTCGTTGAGTTTCTCCAGAAGCGTTAATGTCTG
GCTTCTGATAAAGCGGGCCATGTTAAGGGCGGTTTTTTCCTGTTTGGTCACTGATGCCTCCGTGTAAGGG
GGATTTCTGTTCATGGGGGTAATGATACCGATGAAACGAGAGAGGATGCTCACGATACGGGTTACTGATG
ATGAACATGCCCGGTTACTGGAACGTTGTGAGGGTAAACAACTGGCGGTATGGATGCGGCGGGACCAGAG
AAAAATCACTCAGGGTCAATGCCAGCGCTTCGTTAATACAGATGTAGGTGTTCCACAGGGTAGCCAGCAG
CATCCTGCGATGCAGATCCGGAACATAATGGTGCAGGGCGCTGACTTCCGCGTTTCCAGACTTTACGAAA
CACGGAAACCGAAGACCATTCATGTTGTTGCTCAGGTCGCAGACGTTTTGCAGCAGCAGTCGCTTCACGT
TCGCTCGCGTATCGGTGATTCATTCTGCTAACCAGTAAGGCAACCCCGCCAGCCTAGCCGGGTCCTCAAC
GACAGGAGCACGATCATGCGCACCCGTGGGGCCGCCATGCCGGCGATAATGGCCTGCTTCTCGCCGAAAC
GTTTGGTGGCGGGACCAGTGACGAAGGCTTGAGCGAGGGCGTGCAAGATTCCGAATACCGCAAGCGACAG
GCCGATCATCGTCGCGCTCCAGCGAAAGCGGTCCTCGCCGAAAATGACCCAGAGCGCTGCCGGCACCTGT
CCTACGAGTTGCATGATAAAGAAGACAGTCATAAGTGCGGCGACGATAGTCATGCCCCGCGCCCACCGGA
AGGAGCTGACTGGGTTGAAGGCTCTCAAGGGCATCGGTCGAGATCCCGGTGCCTAATGAGTGAGCTAACT
TACATTAATTGCGTTGCGCTCACTGCCCGCTTTCCAGTCGGGAAACCTGTCGTGCCAGCTGCATTAATGA
ATCGGCCAACGCGCGGGGAGAGGCGGTTTGCGTATTGGGCGCCAGGGTGGTTTTTCTTTTCACCAGTGAG
ACGGGCAACAGCTGATTGCCCTTCACCGCCTGGCCCTGAGAGAGTTGCAGCAAGCGGTCCACGCTGGTTT
GCCCCAGCAGGCGAAAATCCTGTTTGATGGTGGTTAACGGCGGGATATAACATGAGCTGTCTTCGGTATC
GTCGTATCCCACTACCGAGATATCCGCACCAACGCGCAGCCCGGACTCGGTAATGGCGCGCATTGCGCCC
AGCGCCATCTGATCGTTGGCAACCAGCATCGCAGTGGGAACGATGCCCTCATTCAGCATTTGCATGGTTT
GTTGAAAACCGGACATGGCACTCCAGTCGCCTTCCCGTTCCGCTATCGGCTGAATTTGATTGCGAGTGAG
ATATTTATGCCAGCCAGCCAGACGCAGACGCGCCGAGACAGAACTTAATGGGCCCGCTAACAGCGCGATT
TGCTGGTGACCCAATGCGACCAGATGCTCCACGCCCAGTCGCGTACCGTCTTCATGGGAGAAAATAATAC
TGTTGATGGGTGTCTGGTCAGAGACATCAAGAAATAACGCCGGAACATTAGTGCAGGCAGCTTCCACAGC
AATGGCATCCTGGTCATCCAGCGGATAGTTAATGATCAGCCCACTGACGCGTTGCGCGAGAAGATTGTGC
ACCGCCGCTTTACAGGCTTCGACGCCGCTTCGTTCTACCATCGACACCACCACGCTGGCACCCAGTTGAT
CGGCGCGAGATTTAATCGCCGCGACAATTTGCGACGGCGCGTGCAGGGCCAGACTGGAGGTGGCAACGCC
AATCAGCAACGACTGTTTGCCCGCCAGTTGTTGTGCCACGCGGTTGGGAATGTAATTCAGCTCCGCCATC
GCCGCTTCCACTTTTTCCCGCGTTTTCGCAGAAACGTGGCTGGCCTGGTTCACCACGCGGGAAACGGTCT
GATAAGAGACACCGGCATACTCTGCGACATCGTATAACGTTACTGGTTTCACATTCACCACCCTGAATTG
ACTCTCTTCCGGGCGCTATCATGCCATACCGCGAAAGGTTTTGCGCCATTCGATGGTGTCCGGGATCTCG
ACGCTCTCCCTTATGCGACTCCTGCATTAGGAAGCAGCCCAGTAGTAGGTTGAGGCCGTTGAGCACCGCC
GCCGCAAGGAATGGTGCATGCAAGGAGATGGCGCCCAACAGTCCCCCGGCCACGGGGCCTGCCACCATA
Features (pLannotate 1.2.2; 19 found; start..end, strand, type, name):
    160..178     +  promoter       T7 promoter: promoter for bacteriophage T7 RNA polymerase
    179..203     +  protein_bind   lac operator: The lac repressor binds to the lac operator to inhibit transcription in E. coli. This inhibition can be relieved by adding lactose or isopropyl-β-D-thiogalactopyranoside (IPTG). lac repressor encoded by lacI
    218..240     +  RBS            RBS: efficient ribosome binding site from bacteriophage T7 gene 10 (Olins and Rangwala, 1989)
    251..775     +  CDS            ifng (fragment): IFNG_PAROL - Experimental evidence at protein level: Swiss-Prot protein existence level 1. Cytokine which binds to interferon gamma receptor 1 (ifngr1) (PubMed:29742458). Also binds with lower affinity to interferon gamma receptor 1-like (ifngr1l) (PubMed:29742458). Has activating effects on macrophages and neutrophils (By similarity). From Paralichthys olivaceus (Bastard halibut) (Hippoglossus olivaceus).
    785..802     +  CDS            9xHis (fragment): 9xHis affinity tag
    812..861     +  CDS            SET1 (fragment): solubility-enhancement tag derived from T7 phage gene 10B
    869..916     +  terminator     T7 terminator: transcription terminator for bacteriophage T7 RNA polymerase
    953..1381    +  rep_origin     f1 ori (sequence partly withheld): f1 bacteriophage origin of replication; arrow indicates direction of (+) strand synthesis
   1434..1491    +  promoter       AmpR promoter (fragment): bla
   1500..2315    -  CDS            KanR: aminoglycoside phosphotransferase; aph(3')-Ia; confers resistance to kanamycin in bacteria or G418 (Geneticin®) in eukaryotes
   2437..3025    +  rep_origin     ori: high-copy-number ColE1/pMB1/pBR322/pUC origin of replication
   3211..3350    -  misc_feature   bom: basis of mobility region from pBR322
   3452..3643    -  CDS            rop: Rop protein, which maintains plasmids at low copy number; rop
   3660..4040    +  CDS            YPB1_ECOLX: Protein predicted: Swiss-Prot protein existence level 4. From Escherichia coli.
   4112..4403    -  CDS            TcR (fragment): tetracycline efflux protein; tet; confers resistance to tetracycline
   4418..4439    -  protein_bind   CAP binding site: CAP binding activates transcription in the presence of cAMP. E. coli catabolite activator protein
   4452..5534    -  CDS            lacI: lac repressor; lacI; The lac repressor binds to the lac operator to inhibit transcription in E. coli. This inhibition can be relieved by adding lactose or isopropyl-β-D-thiogalactopyranoside (IPTG).
   5535..5612    -  promoter       lacI promoter: lacI
   5620..138     -  CDS            TcR (fragment) (across the origin): tetracycline efflux protein; tet; confers resistance to tetracycline
