[The description below was written by a language model from this plasmid's Addgene catalogue record and pLannotate feature annotations shown in this document.]
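Description:
PoliIFN-γ is a bacterial expression plasmid built on the Novagen pET26b backbone for producing interferon gamma from the fish Paralichthys olivaceus (bastard halibut, or olive flounder) in E. coli. The sequenced record is 5,761 nt. It is maintained through a ColE1/pBR322-type origin accompanied by the rop gene and the bom mobility region, consistent with the low copy number listed. Selection is by kanamycin via the aph(3')-Ia KanR gene. An f1 origin is also present, which allows single-stranded DNA production. The short tetracycline-resistance fragments, the partial AmpR promoter and the predicted E. coli open reading frame flagged by the annotation appear to be pBR322-derived backbone remnants rather than functional parts.

The roughly 528 bp ifng coding sequence was inserted between the NdeI and XhoI sites, both of which are retained. It sits downstream of a T7 promoter with an adjacent lac operator and the T7 gene 10 ribosome binding site, and is followed by a T7 terminator. The plasmid carries lacI with its own promoter, so transcription is repressed until IPTG is added in a host supplying T7 RNA polymerase. Immediately after the insert, the annotation detects an 18 nt polyhistidine segment, corresponding to a six-histidine C-terminal tag useful for metal-affinity purification. The short "SET1" hit further downstream is most likely vector sequence preceding the terminator.

The stated purpose is secretion of the fish cytokine. However, the feature table shows no pelB or other signal peptide annotated upstream of the coding sequence, and cloning at NdeI in pET26b normally replaces the vector's leader. How secretion is achieved is therefore not evident from the record. The depositor notes that a crystal structure of the protein is available, which points to use in recombinant production for structural and receptor-binding studies.
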