Addgene plasmid #107289: PoliIFN-γ
Purpose: Plasmid can be used for secretion of fish Interferon gamma
Depositing lab: Bohdan Schneider. Depositing organization: Academy of Sciences of the Czech Republic. Publication: Interferons type II and their receptors R1 and R2 in fish species: Evolution, structure, and function. Zahradnik J, Kolarova L, Parizkova H, Kolenko P, Schneider B. Fish Shellfish Immunol. 2018 May 6;79:140-152. doi: 10.1016/j.fsi.2018.05.008. PubMed 29742458.
Backbone
  Vector backbone: pET26b
  Backbone manufacturer: Novagen
  Backbone size w/o insert (bp): 5360
  Vector type: Bacterial Expression
Growth in bacteria
  Bacterial resistance: Kanamycin, 50 μg/mL
  Growth temperature: 37°C
  Growth strain: DH5alpha
  Copy number: Low Copy
Gene/Insert
  Gene/Insert name: Interferon gamma
  Species: Paralichthys olivaceus (fish)
  Insert size (bp): 528
  Promoter: T7 promoter
  Cloning method: Restriction Enzyme; 5′ cloning site CATATG (not destroyed); 3′ cloning site CTCGAG (not destroyed)
  Sequencing primers: 5′ pETup2; 3′ T7 terminator
Terms and licenses: Academic/Nonprofit Terms; Industry Terms: Not Available to Industry
Depositor comments: PDB structure available ID: 6F1E
How to cite: PoliIFN-γ was a gift from Bohdan Schneider (Addgene plasmid # 107289 ; http://n2t.net/addgene:107289 ; RRID:Addgene_107289)
